>Addgene plasmid #184853 | pMA5136 | addgene full sequence | sequence record 363888 | Addgene NGS Result
GCGGACAGGTATCCGGTAAGCGGCAGGGTCGGAACAGGAGAGCGCACGAGGGAGCTTCCAGGGGGAAACG
CCTGGTATCTTTATAGTCCTGTCGGGTTTCGCCACCTCTGACTTGAGCGTCGATTTTTGTGATGCTCGTC
AGGGGGGCGGAGCCTATGGAAAAACGCCAGCAACGCGGCCTTTTTACGGTTCCTGGCCTTTTGCTGGCCT
TTTGCTCACATGTTCTTTCCTGCGTTATCCCCTGATTCTGTGGATAACCGTATTACCGCCTTTGAGTGAG
CTGATACCGCTCGCCGCAGCCGAACGACCGAGCGCAGCGAGTCAGTGAGCGAGGAAGCGGAAGAGCGCCC
AATACGCAAACCGCCTCTCCCCGCGCGTTGGCCGATTCATTAATGCAACTATGGCCATTTAATGTAAATA
CTTAAGAAAAAAAACCAAATTAATTTTGATACATGCTGCATGTGAAAGACCCCCGCTGACGGGTAGTCAA
TCACTCAGAGGAGACCCTCCCAAGGAACAGCGAGACCACAAGTCGGATGCAACTGCAAGAGGGTTTATTG
GATACACGGGTACCCGGGCGACTCAGTCAATCGGAGGACTGGCGCCCCGAGTGAGGGGTTGTGGGCTCTT
TTATTGAGCTCGGGGAGCAGAAGCGCGCGAACAGAAGCGAGAAGCGAACTGATTGGTTAGTTCAAATAAG
GCACAGGGTCATTTCAGGTCCTTGGGGCACCCTGGAAACATCTGATGGTTCTCTAGAAACTGCTGAGGGC
TGGACCGCATCTGGGGACCATCTGTTCTTGGCCCTGAGCCGGGGCAGGAACTGCTTACCACAGATATCCT
GTTTGGCCCATATTCAGCTGTTCCATCTGTTCTTGGCCCTGAGCCGGGGCAGGAACTGCTTACCACAGAT
ATCCTGTTTGGCCCATATTCAGCTGTTCCATCTGTTCCTGACCTTGATCTGAACTTCTCTATTCTCAGTT
ATGTATTTTTCCATGCCTTGCAAAATGGCGTTACTTAAGCTAGCTTGCCAAACCTACAGGTGGGGTCTTT
CATTCCCCCCTTTTTCTGGAGACTAAATAAAATCTTTTATTTTATCGATGCGGGGAGGCGGCCCAAAGGG
AGATCCGACTCGTCTGAGGGCGAAGGCGAAGACGCGGAAGAGGCCGCAGAGCCGGCAGCAGGCCGCGGGA
AGGAAGGTCCGCTGGATTGAGGGCCGAAGGGACGTAGCAGAAGGACGTCCCGCGCAGAATCCAGGTGGCA
ACACAGGCGAGCAGCCAAGGAAAGGACGATGATTTCCCCGACAACACCACGGAATTGTCAGTGCCCAACA
GCCGAGCCCCTGTCCAGCAGCGGGCAAGGCAGGCGGCGATGAGTTCCGCCGTGGCAATAGGGAGGGGGAA
AGCGAAAGTCCCGGAAAGGAGCTGACAGGTGGTGGCAATGCCCCAACCAGTGGGGGTTGCGTCAGCAAAC
ACAGTGCACACCACGCCACGTTGCCTGACAACGGGCCACAACTCCTCATAAAGAGACAGCAACCAGGATT
TATACAAGGAGGAGAAAATGAAAGCCATACGGGAAGCAATAGCATGATACAAAGGCATTAAAGCAGCGTA
TCCACATAGCGTAAAAGGAGCAACATAGTTAAGAATACCAGTCAATCTTTCACAAATTTTGTAATCCAGA
GGTTGATTATCGATTCCGGATCATTCCTTGGCTCTGGGTCTTGTGGAGGGTCTCCTGTTTCCAGAGTCAG
CCAGAACTTCAACACATCCATCAGTCCAAACAGCAGCAGACCTTCTTGCAATTTGAGTTCTTCCAACAGT
TCCAGCACCAGACCTCACAATGGCATCACATCTTCCTTGTGCCCAAGCAGCATCATCAAAGTTTCCATCA
ACCAGAGATTGATACAGTTGGTCCAGGCCAATTCTGAGCATGTAGGCTCTCAGTCTGGGGGAACCAGCCA
GTTCTGGGTGTCTTCTTTCAAAATATCTTGTTTGTTGTTCCATGCAAGCCAGCCAAGGTCTCCAAAAAAA
AATGTTGGCAACCTCATATTGAGAATCTCCAAACATGGCTTCAGACCAGTCAATGACTGCAGTGATTCTG
CCATTGTCTGTCAGAACATTGTTGCTTCCAAAATCAGCATGGACCAGGTGTCTGACTTCAGGACAATCTT
CTGCCCACAGCATGAGTTCATCCAGTGCCTGAGCAACAGAAGCAGAAACTGTGTCATCCATCACAGTCTG
CCAGTGATAGACATGAGGATCAGCAATGGCACAAATGAAATCCCTCCAAGTGGTGTACTGACCAATGCCT
TGGGGACCAAAAGGACCAAATCCAGAGGTTTGGCTCAGATCAGCTGCTGCAATGGCATCCATTGCTTCAG
CAACAGGTTGCAGAACAGCTGGCAGCTCAGTTTCAGGGAGATCCTGGAGAGTGACTCCTTGTGCTCTTCT
GCTGATGCAGTAGGTGAGAGATTCAGAAAATTCTCCAATGTCCAGAACTTCTGGAATTGGCAGAGCAGCA
GAGGCAAAGTGTCTGTAAACATATCTGTCTTTGTAAAAACCATCAGCACAAGAATTGACCCTCAGAACAT
AACCTCTTCCTCCAACATCAAAAGAAAAGGCTCTGCTTTCTTCACCTTCAGACAGCTGCATGAGATCAGA
AACAGAATCAAATTTTTCAATGAGAAACTTCTCAACAGAAGTTGCTGTCAGTTCAGGTTTCTTATCCATG
GTGGCCCTAGGCCTCCAAAAAAGCCTCCTCACTACTTCTGGAATAGCTCAGAGGCCGAGGCGGCCTCGGC
CTCTGCATAAATAAAAAAAATTAGTCAGCCATGGGGCGGAGAATGGGCGGAACTGGGCGGAGTTAGGGGC
GGGATGGGCGGAGTTAGGGGCGGGACTATGGTTGCTGACTAATTGAGATGCATGCTTTGCATACTTCTGC
CTGCTGGGGAGCCTGGGGACTTTCCACACCTGGTTGCTGACTAATTGAGATGCATGCTTTGCATACTTCT
GCCTGCTGGGGAGCCTGGGGACTTTCCACACCCTAACTGACACACATTCCACAGGGTCGGGGGATCCACT
AGTTCTAGAGCGGCCGCCACCGCGGTGGAGCTCGAATTGACGCGTCCTCGGTACCGGGCCCCCCCTCGAG
AAGCTTTCACACTTTCCGCTTTTTCTTAGGGGCGGCCACGTCCTCGGTGCCGTCCTGGGCGTCATCCTCG
TCGTCGTCGGTGGGAGGCTTGGCCCAGGTGATGCTGGCTCTCTTCTCGATGGGGGTGCCCTGGCCCCTGC
CGGTGGTGCTCTTGGTCACCACGATCTTATCCACGAACAGGCCCACGAACACCCTCTTGTCGTCCACGCT
GGCTCTGCCCCACCAGGACTTGGGGCCGGTGGGGTCGGCGTCGGCATCCTCGGGGAACCACTGATCCAGG
GGCAGCTTAGGGGCCTCGGCGGCCTCCAGCTCGGCCAGTCTTTCCTCGGCGCCCTGCTGTCTCAGGGTCA
GGGCGGCCTGCTGCTTTCTGAAGTGCTTCCTGCCCACAGGGCCGTCATAGGCTCCGGCGGCTCTGTCCTC
GTACAGCTCCTCCAGGGCGTTCAGGGCGTCGGCTCTCTCGGCCACCAGGTTGGCCCTCTCGCCGCTCTTC
TCGGGGGCCTCGGTCAGCTTGCCGAATCTTCTGGCGGCCTCCCACAGCAGGGCCAGGGTCTCCTCGTCGC
CCTCGGCGTGCCGGATCTTGTTGAAGATCCGCTCGGCCACGAACTTGTCCAGGGCGGCCATGCTCACATT
ACAGGTGCCCTCGTGCTGGCCAGGGGCGCTGGGGTCCACCACCTTTCTTCTCCGGCACCGGTAGCTGTCC
TTGATGCTCTCCTCGCCTCTCTTGCTGGTCATCACGGCGCCACACTCACAGTACAGCTTGTCCATGGCGC
TCAGGATGGCCTGGCCTCTGCTCAGGCCCTTGCCTCTGCCTCTGCCGTCCAGCCAGGCCTGCAGCTCGTA
CCACTCGGCAGGCTCGATGATAGGGCCACAGTCCAGCTCCACAGGTCTCAGGGTGATGGGGTCTCTCTGG
ATTCTGTAGCCCTCGATCTTGGTGGTGGGGGTGCCGTCGGGCTTCTTCTTGTAGATCACCTCGGCGGCGA
AGCCGGCGATCCTAGGGTCCCTCAGGATTCTCATCACGGTGGCGGGGTCCCAGGCGCTGCTGGCGGTTTT
CTTGCCGATGGTCTCGCCTCTGGTGGGCACGGCGTCGGCGTCCATTCTCTTACACAGGCCGGTGATGCTG
CCGGGGTGGATGGCGGCCTGGCTGCCGGGCTTGAAAGGCAGGTGCTTGTGGGTCTTGATCTCCCGCCACC
ACCACCTGATCACGTCGGGCTCAAACTCGAAGGGGCCGGTCAGGGGGGTGGTGCTGTGGGCCAGCTTGTT
GATCACCACGTTCACCATCCTGCCGTTCCGGGTGATCTCCTTGGTCTCGGACACCAGCTCGAAGCCGTAG
GGGGCCTTGCCGCCCACATAGCCGCCCAGCTCCCTCTGCAGGTTCTTGGTGTCCAGGATCTTGGCGCTCT
TCAGGCTGCTCTCCTTGTGGCTGGCGTCCAGCCTCATGATCAGGTGGATCAGGTCCATCACGTTGCCCTG
TCTAAAGACGCCTTCCTGGGTGGACACGATGGTCACGCCCAGGGCCAGCAGCTCGGACACGATAGGGATG
GCGTCCATCACCTTCAGCCTGCTGAACCGGGACACGTCGTACACGATGATCATGTTCAGCCTGCCGGCCC
TACACTCGTTCAGGATTCTCTCGAACTCGGGTCTCTCGGCGGTGCCGAAGGCGCTGGTGCCAGGGGCCTC
GCTGAAGTGGCCCACAAATCTGAATCTGCCGCCGTCCCTCTCCACCTCTCTCTGCAGATCGGCGGCCTTA
TCCTCGTTGGCGCTTCTCTGGGTGGCGGGGCTGGCGGCGCTGCTGTTCTCTCTCTCCCGGCTCTGTCTGT
CGTAGGCTCCGGCGTAGGTATCCATGGTGGCGAATTCCTGCAGCCCGACCACTGTGCTGGCGAATTGATC
CGGCCGGCGCCTAGAGAAGGAGTGAGGGCTGGATAAAGGGAGGATCGAGGCGGGGTCGAACGAGGAGGTT
CAAGGGGGAGAGACGGGGCGGATGGAGGAAGAGGAGGCGGAGGCTTAGGGTGTACAAAGGGCTTGACCCA
GGGAGGGGGGTCAAAAGCCAAGGCTTCCCAGGTCACGATGTAGGGGACCTGGTCTGGGTGTCCATGCGGG
CCAGGTGAAAAGACCTTGATCTTAACCTGGGTGATGAGGTCTCGGTTAAAGGTGCCGTCTCGCGGCCATC
CGACGTTAAAGGTTGGCCATTCTGCAGAGCAGAAGGTAACCCAACGTCTCTTCTTGACATCTACCGACTG
GTTGTGAGCGATCCGCTCGACATCTTTCCAGTGACCTAAGGTCAAACTTAAGGGAGTGGTAACAGTCTGG
CCCTAATTTTCAGACAAATACAGAAACACAGTCAGACAGAGACAACACAGAACGATGCTGCAGCGCTGCA
GCAGACAAGACGCGCGGCTTCGGTTCCAAACCGAAAGCAAAAATTCAGACGGAGGCGGGAACTGTTTTAG
GTTCTCGTCTCCTACCAGAACCACATATCCTGACGGGGTCGGATTCCACATCGACTCCCTTCCTCAGGTC
GGGCCACAAAAACGGCCCCCAAAGTCCCTGGGACGTCTCCCAGGGTTGCGGCCGGGTGTTCAGAACTCGT
CAGTTCCACCACGGGTCCGCCAGATACAGAGCTAGTTAGCTAACTAGTACCGACGCAGGCGCATAAAATC
AGTCATAGACACTAGACAATCGGACAGACACAGATAAGTTGCTGGCCAGCTTGCCTCCCGGTGGTGGGTC
GGTGGTCCCTGGGCAGGGGTCTCCCGATCCCGGACGAGCCCCCAAATGAAAGACCCCCGCTGACGGGTAG
TCAATCACTCAGAGGAGACCCTCCCAAGGAACAGCGAGACCACAAGTCGGATGCAACTGCAAGAGGGTTT
ATTGGATACACGGGTACCCGGGCGACTCAGTCAATCGGAGGACTGGCGCCCCGAGTGAGGGGTTGTGGGC
TCTTTTATTGAGCTCGGGGAGCAGAAGCGCGCGAACAGAAGCGAGAAGCGAACTGATTGGTTAGTTCAAA
TAAGGCACAGGGTCATTTCAGGTCCTTGGGGCACCCTGGAAACATCTGATGGTTCTCTAGAAACTGCTGA
GGGCTGGACCGCATCTGGGGACCATCTGTTCTTGGCCCTGAGCCGGGGCAGGAACTGCTTACCACAGATA
TCCTGTTTGGCCCATATTCAGCTGTTCCATCTGTTCTTGGCCCTGAGCCGGGGCAGGAACTGCTTACCAC
AGATATCCTGTTTGGCCCATATTCAGGCTGCAGGTGGCACTTTTCGGGGAAATGTGCGCGGAACCCCTAT
TTGTTTATTTTTCTAAATACATTCAAATATGTATCCGCTCATGAGACAATAACCCTGATAAATGCTTCAA
TAATATTGAAAAAGGAAGAGTATGAGTATTCAACATTTCCGTGTCGCCCTTATTCCCTTTTTTGCGGCAT
TTTGCCTTCCTGTTTTTGCTCACCCAGAAACGCTGGTGAAAGTAAAAGATGCTGAAGATCAGTTGGGTGC
ACGAGTGGGTTACATCGAACTGGATCTCAACAGCGGTAAGATCCTTGAGAGTTTTCGCCCCGAAGAACGT
TTTCCAATGATGAGCACTTTTAAAGTTCTGCTATGTGGCGCGGTATTATCCCGTATTGACGCCGGGCAAG
AGCAACTCGGTCGCCGCATACACTATTCTCAGAATGACTTGGTTGAGTACTCACCAGTCACAGAAAAGCA
TCTTACGGATGGCATGACAGTAAGAGAATTATGCAGTGCTGCCATAACCATGAGTGATAACACTGCGGCC
AACTTACTTCTGACAACGATCGGAGGACCGAAGGAGCTAACCGCTTTTTTGCACAACATGGGGGATCATG
TAACTCGCCTTGATCGTTGGGAACCGGAGCTGAATGAAGCCATACCAAACGACGAGCGTGACACCACGAT
GCCTGTAGCAATGGCAACAACGTTGCGCAAACTATTAACTGGCGAACTACTTACTCTAGCTTCCCGGCAA
CAATTAATAGACTGGATGGAGGCGGATAAAGTTGCAGGACCACTTCTGCGCTCGGCCCTTCCGGCTGGCT
GGTTTATTGCTGATAAATCTGGAGCCGGTGAGCGTGGGTCTCGCGGTATCATTGCAGCACTGGGGCCAGA
TGGTAAGCCCTCCCGTATCGTAGTTATCTACACGACGGGGAGTCAGGCAACTATGGATGAACGAAATAGA
CAGATCGCTGAGATAGGTGCCTCACTGATTAAGCATTGGTAACTGTCAGACCAAGTTTACTCATATATAC
TTTAGATTGATTTGCGGCCGGCCGCAAAAGGATCTAGGTGAAGATCCTTTTTGATAATCTCATGACCAAA
ATCCCTTAACGTGAGTTTTCGTTCCACTGAGCGTCAGACCCCGTAGAAAAGATCAAAGGATCTTCTTGAG
ATCCTTTTTTTCTGCGCGTAATCTGCTGCTTGCAAACAAAAAAACCACCGCTACCAGCGGTGGTTTGTTT
GCCGGATCAAGAGCTACCAACTCTTTTTCCGAAGGTAACTGGCTTCAGCAGAGCGCAGATACCAAATACT
GTTCTTCTAGTGTAGCCGTAGTTAGGCCACCACTTCAAGAACTCTGTAGCACCGCCTACATACCTCGCTC
TGCTAATCCTGTTACCAGTGGCTGCTGCCAGTGGCGATAAGTCGTGTCTTACCGGGTTGGACTCAAGACG
ATAGTTACCGGATAAGGCGCAGCGGTCGGGCTGAACGGGGGGTTCGTGCACACAGCCCAGCTTGGAGCGA
ACGACCTACACCGAACTGAGATACCTACAGCGTGAGCTATGAGAAAGCGCCACGCTTCCCGAAGGGAGAA
AG
Features (pLannotate 1.2.2; 15 found; start..end, strand, type, name):
    345..397     +  CDS            lacI (fragment): lac repressor; lacI; The lac repressor binds to the lac operator to inhibit transcription in E. coli. This inhibition can be relieved by adding lactose or isopropyl-β-D-thiogalactopyranoside (IPTG).
    463..932     -  LTR            LTR: long terminal repeat from Moloney murine leukemia virus
    933..1054    -  LTR            3' LTR (ΔU3) (fragment): self-inactivating 3' long terminal repeat (LTR) from Moloney murine leukemia virus
   1100..1688    -  misc_feature   WPRE: woodchuck hepatitis virus posttranscriptional regulatory element
   1704..2723    -  CDS            hph: KHYB_ECOLX - Experimental evidence at protein level: Swiss-Prot protein existence level 1. The aminoglycoside phosphotransferases achieve inactivation of their antibiotic substrates by phosphorylation. Only phosphorylates hygromycin and closely related compounds such as demethyl analogs and destomycin. From Escherichia coli.
   2745..3042    -  promoter       SV40 promoter: SV40 enhancer and early promoter
   3068..3113    -  misc_feature   MCS (fragment): pBluescript multiple cloning site
   3130..3150    -  misc_feature   MCS (fragment): pBluescript multiple cloning site
   5001..5017    -  misc_feature   MCS (fragment): pBluescript multiple cloning site
   5046..5462    -  CDS            gag (truncated): truncated Moloney murine leukemia virus (MMLV) gag gene lacking the start codon
   5529..5803    -  misc_feature   MESV Ψ (fragment): packaging signal of murine embryonic stem cell virus
   5927..6396    -  LTR            LTR: long terminal repeat from Moloney murine leukemia virus
   6427..6531    +  promoter       AmpR promoter: bla
   6532..7392    +  CDS            AmpR: β-lactamase; bla; confers resistance to ampicillin, carbenicillin, and related antibiotics
   7556..162     +  rep_origin     ori (across the origin): high-copy-number ColE1/pMB1/pBR322/pUC origin of replication
