[The description below was written by a language model from this plasmid's Addgene catalogue record and pLannotate feature annotations shown in this document.]
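Description:
pMA5136 is a Moloney murine leukemia virus–based gammaretroviral vector for mammalian cells, built on the pMA5096 backbone, that delivers the PhiC31 integrase together with a hygromycin resistance marker. In bacteria it is maintained through a high-copy ColE1/pUC-type origin and selected with ampicillin via the β-lactamase gene.

The proviral cassette lies on the reverse strand of the sequenced record. It begins with a 5′ MoMLV LTR, followed by a packaging signal (annotated as an MESV Ψ fragment) and a truncated gag segment lacking its start codon, which together allow the genomic RNA to be encapsidated when the plasmid is introduced into packaging cells. The PhiC31o recombinase insert, cloned between EcoRI and XhoI sites and transcribed from the LTR, was not recognised by the automated annotation. It presumably occupies the roughly 1.85 kb unannotated gap between multiple-cloning-site remnants downstream of gag, which matches the recorded insert size. The catalogue describes the coding sequence as codon-optimized for E. coli expression. Downstream, an internal SV40 enhancer/early promoter drives the hph hygromycin phosphotransferase gene for selection of transduced cells. A WPRE follows to enhance transcript stability and expression, and the 3′ LTR closes the cassette. The 3′ LTR region is annotated as a full MoMLV LTR adjoining a fragment matching a ΔU3 LTR, so the table does not clearly indicate a self-inactivating design.

The vector type field points to use in PhiC31 attP–attB recombination or excision, that is, stable or selectable recombinase expression in cells carrying att-flanked sequences. The associated publication concerns in situ reverse genetic analysis of proteins involved in mtDNA replication. The sequenced record (7,982 nt) is slightly shorter than the listed total size of 8,073 bp.
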