Addgene plasmid #184853: pMA5136
Purpose: A retroviral vector encoding hygromycin resistance and PhiC31 recombinase
Depositing lab: Mikhail Alexeyev. Depositing organization: University of South Alabama. Publication: A Method for In Situ Reverse Genetic Analysis of Proteins Involved mtDNA Replication. Kozhukhar N, Spadafora D, Rodriguez YAR, Alexeyev MF. Cells. 2022 Jul 11;11(14). pii: cells11142168. doi: 10.3390/cells11142168. PubMed 35883613.
Backbone
  Vector backbone: pMA5096
  Backbone manufacturer: Alexeyev lab
  Backbone size w/o insert (bp): 6249
  Total vector size (bp): 8073
  Vector type: Mammalian Expression, Retroviral ; PhiC31 attP-attB recombination/excision
  Selectable markers: Hygromycin
Growth in bacteria
  Bacterial resistance: Ampicillin, 100 μg/mL
  Growth temperature: 37°C
  Growth strain: NEB Stable
  Copy number: High Copy
Gene/Insert
  Gene/Insert name: PhiC31o recombinase
  Species: Streptomyces phage φC31
  Insert size (bp): 1857
  Mutation: Codon-optimized for E. coli expression
  Promoter: LTR
  Cloning method: Restriction Enzyme; 5′ cloning site EcoRI (not destroyed); 3′ cloning site XhoI (not destroyed)
  Sequencing primers: 5′ catggacacccagaccaggt
Resource information
  A portion of this plasmid was derived from a plasmid made by: Addgene
Terms and licenses: Academic/Nonprofit Terms; Industry Terms: Not Available to Industry
How to cite: pMA5136 was a gift from Mikhail Alexeyev (Addgene plasmid # 184853 ; http://n2t.net/addgene:184853 ; RRID:Addgene_184853)
